>Addgene plasmid #23783 | pDONR223-MAP2K6 | depositor partial sequence | sequence record 10865 | Author sequence
ATGTCTCAGTCGAAAGGCAAGAAGCGAAACCCTGGCCTTAAAATTCCAAAAGAAGCATTTGAACAACCTC
AGACCAGTTCCACACCACCTCGAGATTTAGACTCCAAGGCTTGCATTTCTATTGGAAATCAGAACTTTGA
GGTGAAGGCAGATGACCTGGAGCCTATAATGGAACTGGGACGAGGTGCGTACGGGGTGGTGGAGAAGATG
CGGCACGTGCCCAGCGGGCAGATCATGGCAGTGAAGCGGATCCGAGCCACAGTAAATAGCCAGGAACAGA
AACGGCTACTGATGGATTTGGATATTTCCATGAGGACGGTGGACTGTCCATTCACTGTCACCTTTTATGG
CGCACTGTTTCGGGAGGGTGATGTGTGGATCTGCATGGAGCTCATGGATACATCACTAGATAAATTCTAC
AAACAAGTTATTGATAAAGGCCAGACAATTCCAGAGGACATCTTAGGGAAAATAGCAGTTTCTATTGTAA
AAGCATTAGAACATTTACATAGTAAGCTGTCTGTCATTCACAGAGACGTCAAGCCTTCTAATGTACTCAT
CAATGCTCTCGGTCAAGTGAAGATGTGCGATTTTGGAATCAGTGGCTACTTGGTGGACTCTGTTGCTAAA
ACAATTGATGCAGGTTGCAAACCATACATGGCCCCTGAAAGAATAAACCCAGAGCTCAACCAGAAGGGAT
ACAGTGTGAAGTCTGACATTTGGAGTCTGGGCATCACGATGATTGAGTTGGCCATCCTTCGATTTCCCTA
TGATTCATGGGGAACTCCATTTCAGCAGCTCAAACAGGTGGTAGAGGAGCCATCGCCACAACTCCCAGCA
GACAAGTTCTCTGCAGAGTTTGTTGACTTTACCTCACAGTGCTTAAAGAAGAATTCCAAAGAACGGCCTA
CATACCCAGAGCTAATGCAACATCCATTTTTCACCCTACATGAATCCAAAGGAACAGATGTGGCATCTTT
TGTAAAACTGATTCTTGGAGACTAA
