>Addgene plasmid #23783 | pDONR223-MAP2K6 | addgene partial sequence | sequence record 29578 | 23783 with M13pUC-fwd
CGGGCCCAATAATGATTTTATTTTGACTGATAGTGACCTGTTCGTTGCAACAAATTGATGAGCAATGCTT
TTTTATAATGCCAACTTTGTACAAAAAAGTTGGCATGTCTCAGTCGAAAGGCAAGAAGCGAAACCCTGGC
CTTAAAATTCCAAAAGAAGCATTTGAACAACCTCAGACCAGTTCCACACCACCTCGAGATTTAGACTCCA
AGGCTTGCATTTCTATTGGAAATCAGAACTTTGAGGTGAAGGCAGATGACCTGGAGCCTATAATGGAACT
GGGACGAGGTGCGTACGGGGTGGTGGAGAAGATGCGGCACGTGCCCAGCGGGCAGATCATGGCAGTGAAG
CGGATCCGAGCCACAGTAAATAGCCAGGAACAGAAACGGCTACTGATGGATTTGGATATTTCCATGAGGA
CGGTGGACTGTCCATTCACTGTCACCTTTTATGGCGCACTGTTTCGGGAGGGTGATGTGTGGATCTGCAT
GGAGCTCATGGATACATCACTAGATAAATTCTACAAACAAGTTATTGATAAAGGCCAGACAATTCCAGAG
GACATCTTAGGGAAAATAGCAGTTTCTATTGTAAAAGCATTAGAACATTTACATAGTAAGCTGTCTGTCA
TTCACAGAGACGTCAAGCCTTCTAATGTACTCATCAATGCTCTCGGTCAAGTGAAGATGTGCGATTTTGG
AATCAGTGGCTACTTGGTGGACTCTGTTGCTAAAACAATTGATG
