[The description below was written by a language model from this plasmid's Addgene catalogue record.]
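Description:
pDONR223-MAP2K6 is a Gateway entry clone built on the Invitrogen pDONR223 donor backbone (about 5 kb without insert) and carrying the human MAP2K6 open reading frame, which encodes mitogen-activated protein kinase kinase 6 (also known as MEK6 or MKK6). The insert is roughly 1 kb and was introduced by Gateway recombination cloning. The plasmid is maintained in E. coli as a high-copy replicon under spectinomycin selection. No feature table accompanies the record, so the origin of replication and the exact recombination sites are not listed. In an entry clone of this type the ORF is normally flanked by attL sites that permit transfer into attR-containing destination vectors. Standard M13 forward and reverse primer sites flank the insert for sequence verification.

The key design feature is that the ORF lacks a stop codon. This "open" configuration lets the coding sequence be recombined in frame into a destination vector that supplies a C-terminal epitope tag of choice together with the stop codon. The donor backbone has no stated promoter for driving the insert in mammalian cells, and the depositors note that it should not be transfected directly. It serves purely as a shuttle and archival clone. The depositors point to a companion set of four lentiviral destination vectors (the pLX301 to pLX304 series) for expressing such ORFs in mammalian cells. The clone is part of a kit of ORFs, and the associated publication examined resistance to RAF inhibition through reactivation of the MAP kinase pathway, consistent with use in gain-of-function expression studies.
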