Addgene plasmid #23783: pDONR223-MAP2K6
Depositing lab: William Hahn & David Root. Depositing organization: Dana-Farber Cancer Institute. Publication: COT drives resistance to RAF inhibition through MAP kinase pathway reactivation. Johannessen CM, Boehm JS, Kim SY, Thomas SR, Wardwell L, Johnson LA, Emery CM, Stransky N, Cogdill AP, Barretina J, Caponigro G, Hieronymus H, Murray RR, Salehi-Ashtiani K, Hill DE, Vidal M, Zhao JJ, Yang X, Alkan O, Kim S, Harris JL, Wilson CJ, Myer VE, Finan PM, Root DE, Roberts TM, Golub T, Flaherty KT, Dummer R, Weber BL, Sellers WR, Schlegel R, Wargo JA, Hahn WC, Garraway LA. Nature. 2010 Dec 16;468(7326):968-72. doi: 10.1038/nature09627 PubMed 21107320.
Backbone
  Vector backbone: pDONR223
  Backbone manufacturer: Invitrogen
  Backbone size w/o insert (bp): 5005
  Vector type: Gateway Donor vector
Growth in bacteria
  Bacterial resistance: Spectinomycin, 50 μg/mL
  Growth temperature: 37°C
  Growth strain: DH5alpha
  Copy number: High Copy
Gene/Insert
  Gene/Insert name: MAP2K6 (alt name: mitogen-activated protein kinase kinase 6)
  Species: H. sapiens (human)
  Insert size (bp): 1005
  Entrez Gene: MAP2K6 (a.k.a. MAPKK6, MEK6, MKK6, PRKMK6, SAPKK-3, SAPKK3)
  Cloning method: Gateway Cloning
  Sequencing primers: 5′ M13pUC-fwd; 3′ M13rev
Terms and licenses: Academic/Nonprofit Terms; Industry Terms: Not Available to Industry
Depositor comments: The ORF has no Stop codon. This design enables easy recombination into a destination vector to add an epitope tag of choice and Stop codon to the ORF. Do NOT use this plasmid directly for transfections. A set of 4 custom lentiviral vectors is available ( pLX301 (http://www.addgene.org/25895/) , pLX302 (http://www.addgene.org/25896/) , pLX303 (http://www.addgene.org/25897/) , pLX304 (http://www.addgene.org/25890/) ) to be used to express these ORFs in mammalian cells. These plasmids are not included in the kit and must be ordered separately.
How to cite: pDONR223-MAP2K6 was a gift from William Hahn & David Root (Addgene plasmid # 23783 ; http://n2t.net/addgene:23783 ; RRID:Addgene_23783)
